Addgene plasmid #152403: pGBW-m4133186
Purpose: Mammalian expression plasmid for SARS-CoV-2 2'-O-ribose methyltransferase
Depositing lab: Ginkgo Bioworks & Benjie Chen. Depositing organization: Ginkgo Bioworks.
Backbone
  Vector backbone: pTwist_CMV_Puro_6
  Backbone size w/o insert (bp): 6080
  Vector type: Mammalian Expression
  Selectable markers: Puromycin
Growth in bacteria
  Bacterial resistance: Ampicillin, 100 μg/mL
  Growth temperature: 37°C
  Growth strain: DH5alpha
  Copy number: High Copy
Gene/Insert
  Gene/Insert name: SARS-CoV-2 2'-O-ribose methyltransferase
  Species: Severe acute respiratory syndrome coronavirus 2
  Insert size (bp): 893
  Mutation: wt
  Entrez Gene: ORF1ab (a.k.a. GU280_gp01)
  Promoter: CMV
  Tag / fusion protein: Cleavable TEV;6xHis-003 (C terminal on backbone)
  Cloning method: Unknown
Resource information
  A portion of this plasmid was derived from a plasmid made by: GinkgoBioworks
Depositor comments: NCBI reference sequence: YP_009725311.1
How to cite: pGBW-m4133186 was a gift from Ginkgo Bioworks & Benjie Chen (Addgene plasmid # 152403 ; http://n2t.net/addgene:152403 ; RRID:Addgene_152403)
