[The description below was written by a language model from this plasmid's Addgene catalogue record and pLannotate feature annotations shown in this document.]
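Description:
pGBW-m4133186 is a mammalian expression plasmid built on the pTwist_CMV_Puro_6 backbone and carrying the wild-type coding sequence for the SARS-CoV-2 2'-O-ribose methyltransferase, a mature product of the ORF1ab replicase polyprotein (commonly known as nsp16). The full sequence record is about 7.0 kb, consistent with a roughly 6.1 kb backbone plus an insert of about 0.9 kb. In bacteria it replicates from a high-copy ColE1/pUC-type origin and is selected with ampicillin through a complete β-lactamase gene. A short additional bla fragment is also annotated near the origin.

The viral open reading frame spans the numbering origin of the circular sequence. The automated annotation labels it only by homology to the replicase polyprotein of avian infectious bronchitis virus, with a description of the NendoU endoribonuclease, so that label is best read as a coronavirus homology hit rather than the identity of the insert. Expression is driven by the CMV immediate early enhancer and promoter elements directly upstream. The coding sequence is followed by a backbone-encoded C-terminal tag, described as a TEV-cleavable 6xHis (only the 6xHis is annotated), which allows affinity capture or detection and later tag removal. An SV40 polyadenylation signal lies just downstream, though it is annotated on the opposite strand. A separate cassette places a puromycin N-acetyltransferase gene under the human ubiquitin C promoter with a synthetic poly(A) signal, allowing puromycin selection of transfected mammalian cells. The expression unit is flanked by β-globin insulator elements and by T7 and rrnG transcription terminators, which presumably limit read-through between units. The record supports use for expressing tagged SARS-CoV-2 methyltransferase in mammalian cells, but gives no more specific application.
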