Features (pLannotate 1.2.2; 20 found; start..end, strand, type, name):
    923..940     +  CDS            6xHis: 6xHis affinity tag
    993..1114    -  polyA_signal   SV40 poly(A) signal: SV40 polyadenylation signal
   1137..1206    -  CDS            large T antigen (fragment): large T antigen from SV40 (simian virus 40)
   1229..1275    +  terminator     T7 terminator: transcription terminator for bacteriophage T7 RNA polymerase
   1305..1441    +  terminator     rrnG terminator: transcription terminator from the E. coli ribosomal RNA rrnG operon (Albrechtsen et al., 1991)
   1486..1557    +  misc_feature   3' β-globin insulator: insulator downstream of the human β-globin locus (Farrell et al., 2002)
   1783..2371    -  rep_origin     ori: high-copy-number ColE1/pMB1/pBR322/pUC origin of replication
   2543..2607    -  CDS            bla(M) (fragment): β-lactamase lacking the signal sequence; bla(M); allows cytosolic expression of β-lactamase
   2871..4080    +  promoter       UbC promoter: human ubiquitin C promoter
   4084..4681    +  CDS            PuroR (fragment): puromycin N-acetyltransferase; pac from Streptomyces; confers resistance to puromycin
   4710..4758    +  polyA_signal   poly(A) signal: synthetic polyadenylation signal
   5024..5884    +  CDS            AmpR: β-lactamase; bla; confers resistance to ampicillin, carbenicillin, and related antibiotics
   5897..6033    +  terminator     rrnG terminator: transcription terminator from the E. coli ribosomal RNA rrnG operon (Albrechtsen et al., 1991)
   6178..6249    +  misc_feature   5' β-globin insulator: insulator upstream of the human β-globin locus (Farrell et al., 2002)
   6254..6300    -  terminator     T7 terminator: transcription terminator for bacteriophage T7 RNA polymerase
   6318..6366    -  polyA_signal   poly(A) signal: synthetic polyadenylation signal
   6447..6750    +  enhancer       CMV enhancer: human cytomegalovirus immediate early enhancer
   6823..6840    -  promoter       CMV promoter (fragment): human cytomegalovirus (CMV) immediate early promoter
   6903..6954    +  promoter       CMVd2 promoter: truncated human cytomegalovirus (CMV) immediate early promoter that yields moderately reduced expression relative to the full-length promoter
   6981..895     +  CDS            rep (fragment) (across the origin): R1AB_IBVK - Protein inferred from homology: Swiss-Prot protein existence level 3. NendoU is a Mn(2+)-dependent, uridylate-specific enzyme, which leaves 2'-3'-cyclic phosphates 5' to the cleaved bond. From Avian infectious bronchitis virus (strain KB8523) (IBV).
>Addgene plasmid #152403 | pGBW-m4133186 | depositor full sequence | sequence record 295415 | Full Sequence
CACCATGTCCTCACAAGCGTGGCAGCCAGGCGTAGCAATGCCTAATTTATACAAGATGCAGCGGATGCTC
CTTGAAAAATGCGACCTACAGAACTATGGAGATAGTGCTACATTGCCCAAGGGGATAATGATGAATGTGG
CCAAATATACCCAACTGTGTCAGTACCTGAACACTCTCACGCTGGCCGTTCCGTACAACATGAGGGTGAT
TCATTTTGGTGCCGGCAGCGACAAGGGAGTCGCTCCCGGGACCGCTGTGCTGCGACAGTGGCTTCCTACA
GGCACTCTGCTAGTGGATTCTGATTTGAATGACTTCGTCAGCGACGCAGACTCGACCCTCATCGGAGATT
GTGCGACTGTTCACACAGCCAACAAATGGGACCTGATCATTTCCGATATGTATGATCCAAAGACCAAAAA
TGTCACGAAGGAGAACGACTCAAAGGAGGGTTTCTTTACGTACATCTGCGGGTTCATCCAACAGAAACTT
GCACTGGGCGGAAGTGTGGCAATTAAAATAACAGAACACTCTTGGAACGCCGACCTATACAAGCTTATGG
GTCATTTTGCTTGGTGGACCGCCTTTGTTACTAATGTAAACGCTTCAAGCTCCGAGGCCTTCCTGATAGG
TTGTAATTATTTAGGCAAGCCTAGAGAGCAGATTGATGGGTATGTGATGCACGCAAATTACATCTTCTGG
CGCAACACAAATCCAATTCAGCTCAGTTCTTATTCACTGTTTGATATGAGCAAATTCCCCCTTAAACTGA
GAGGCACTGCCGTCATGTCCTTGAAGGAAGGACAAATCAACGATATGATCTTGTCTCTCCTTAGCAAGGG
GCGTTTGATTATTAGGGAGAACAATCGGGTGGTGATCTCATCGGACGTTCTGGTCAACAATGAAAACCTT
TACTTTCAGTCGCACCATCACCATCACCATTAAGCTAGCTTGACTGACTGAGATACAGCGTACCTTCAGC
TCACAGACATGATAAGATACATTGATGAGTTTGGACAAACCACAACTAGAATGCAGTGAAAAAAATGCTT
TATTTGTGAAATTTGTGATGCTATTGCTTTATTTGTAACCATTATAAGCTGCAATAAACAAGTTAACAAC
AACAATTGCATTCATTTTATGTTTCAGGTTCAGGGGGAGGTGTGGGAGGTTTTTTAAAGCAAGTAAAACC
TCTACAAATGTGGTATTGGCCCATCTCTATCGGTATCGTAGCATAACCCCTTGGGGCCTCTAAACGGGTC
TTGAGGGGTTTTTTGTGCCCCTCGGGCCGGATTGCTATCTACCGGCATTGGCGCAGAAAAAAATGCCTGA
TGCGACGCTGCGCGTCTTATACTCCCACATATGCCAGATTCAGCAACGGATACGGCTTCCCCAACTTGCC
CACTTCCATACGTGTCCTCCTTACCAGAAATTTATCCTTAAGGTCGTCAGCTATCCTGCAGGCGATCTCT
CGATTTCGATCAAGACATTCCTTTAATGGTCTTTTCTGGACACCACTAGGGGTCAGAAGTAGTTCATCAA
ACTTTCTTCCCTCCCTAATCTCATTGGTTACCTTGGGCTATCGAAACTTAATTAACCAGTCAAGTCAGCT
ACTTGGCGAGATCGACTTGTCTGGGTTTCGACTACGCTCAGAATTGCGTCAGTCAAGTTCGATCTGGTCC
TTGCTATTGCACCCGTTCTCCGATTACGAGTTTCATTTAAATCATGTGAGCAAAAGGCCAGCAAAAGGCC
AGGAACCGTAAAAAGGCCGCGTTGCTGGCGTTTTTCCATAGGCTCCGCCCCCCTGACGAGCATCACAAAA
ATCGACGCTCAAGTCAGAGGTGGCGAAACCCGACAGGACTATAAAGATACCAGGCGTTTCCCCCTGGAAG
CTCCCTCGTGCGCTCTCCTGTTCCGACCCTGCCGCTTACCGGATACCTGTCCGCCTTTCTCCCTTCGGGA
AGCGTGGCGCTTTCTCATAGCTCACGCTGTAGGTATCTCAGTTCGGTGTAGGTCGTTCGCTCCAAGCTGG
GCTGTGTGCACGAACCCCCCGTTCAGCCCGACCGCTGCGCCTTATCCGGTAACTATCGTCTTGAGTCCAA
CCCGGTAAGACACGACTTATCGCCACTGGCAGCAGCCACTGGTAACAGGATTAGCAGAGCGAGGTATGTA
GGCGGTGCTACAGAGTTCTTGAAGTGGTGGCCTAACTACGGCTACACTAGAAGAACAGTATTTGGTATCT
GCGCTCTGCTGAAGCCAGTTACCTTCGGAAAAAGAGTTGGTAGCTCTTGATCCGGCAAACAAACCACCGC
TGGTAGCGGTGGTTTTTTTGTTTGCAAGCAGCAGATTACGCGCAGAAAAAAAGGATCTCAAGAAGATCCT
TTGATCTTTTCTACGGGGTCTGACGCTCAGTGGAACGAAAACTCACGTTAAGGGATTTTGGTCATGAGAT
TATCAAAAAGGATCTTCACCTAGATCCTTTTAAATTAAAAATGAAGTTTTAAATCAATCTAAAGTATATA
TGAGTAAACTTGGTCTGACAGTTACCAATGCTTAATCAGTGAGGCACCTATCTCAGCGATCTGTCTATTT
CGTTCATCCATAGTTGCATTTAAATTTCCGAACTCTCCAAGGCCCTCGTCGGAAAATCTTCAAACCTTTC
GTCCGATCCATCTTGCAGGCTACCTCTCGAACGAACTATCGCAAGTCTCTTGGCCGGCCTTGCGCCTTGG
CTATTGCTTGGCAGCGCCTATCGCCAGGTATTACTCCAATCCCGAATATCCGAGATCGGGATCACCCGAG
AGAAGTTCAACCTACATCCTCAATCCCGATCTATCCGAGATCCGAGGAATATCGAAATCGGGGCGCGCCT
GGCCTCCGCGCCGGGTTTTGGCGCCTCCCGCGGGCGCCCCCCTCGTCACGGCGAGCGCTGCCACGTCAGA
CGAAGGGCGCAGGAGCGTCCTGATCCTTCCGCCCGGACGCTCAGGACAGCGGCCCGCTGCTCATAAGACT
CGGCCTTAGAACCCCAGTATCAGCAGAAGGACATTTTAGGACGGGACTTGGGTGACTCTAGGGCACTGGT
TTTCTTTCCAGAGAGCGGAACAGGCGAGGAAAAGTAGTCCCTTCTCGGCGATTCTGCGGAGGGATCTCCG
TGGGGCGGTGAACGCCGATGATTATATAAGGACGCGCCGGGTGTGGCACAGCTAGTTCCGTCGCAGCCGG
GATTTGGGTCGCGGTTCTTGTTTGTGGATCGCTGTGATCGTCACTTGGTGAGTAGCGGGCTGCTGGGCTG
GCCGGGGCTTTCGTGGCCGCCGGGCCGCTCGGTGGGACGGAAGCGTGTGGAGAGACCGCCAAGGGCTGTA
GTCTGGGTCCGCGAGCAAGGTTGCCCTGAACTGGGGGTTGGGGGGAGCGCAGCAAAATGGCGGCTGTTCC
CGAGTCTTGAATGGAAGACGCTTGTGAGGCGGGCTGTGAGGTCGTTGAAACAAGGTGGGGGGCATGGTGG
GCGGCAAGAACCCAAGGTCTTGAGCCCTTCGCTAATGCGGGAAAGCTCTTATTCGGGTGAGATGGGCTGG
GCACCATCTGGGGACCCTGACGTGAAGTTTGTCACTGACTGGAGAACTCGGTTTGTCGTCTGTTGCGGGG
GCGGCAGTTATGGCGGTGCCGTTGGGCAGTGCACCCGTACCTTTGGGAGCGCGCGCCCTCGTCGTGTCGT
GACGTCACCCGTTCTGTTGGCTTATAATGCAGGGTGGGGCCACCTGCCGGTAGGTGTGCGGTAGGCTTTT
CTCCGTCGCAGGACGCAGGGTTCGGGCCTAGGGTAGGCTCTCCTGAATCGACAGGCGCCGGACCTCTGGT
GAGGGGAGGGATAAGTGAGGCGTCAGTTTCTTTGGTCGGTTTTATGTACCTATCTTCTTAAGTAGCTGAA
GCTCCGGTTTTGAACTATGCGCTCGGGGTTGGCGAGTGTGTTTTGTGAAGTTTTTTAGGCACCTTTTGAA
ATGTAATCATTTGGGTCAATATGTAATTTTCAGTGTTAGACTTGTAAATTGTCCGCTAAATTCTGGCCGT
TTTTGGCTTTTTTGTTAGACAACATGACCGAGTACAAGCCCACGGTGCGCCTCGCCACCCGCGACGACGT
CCCCAGGGCCGTACGCACCCTCGCCGCCGCGTTCGCCGACTACCCCGCCACGCGCCACACCGTCGATCCG
GACCGCCACATCGAGCGGGTCACCGAGCTGCAAGAACTCTTCCTCACGCGCGTCGGGCTCGACATCGGCA
AGGTGTGGGTCGCGGACGACGGCGCCGCGGTGGCGGTCTGGACCACGCCGGAGAGCGTCGAAGCGGGGGC
GGTGTTCGCCGAGATCGGCCCGCGCATGGCCGAGTTGAGCGGTTCCCGGCTGGCCGCGCAGCAACAGATG
GAGGGCCTCCTGGCGCCGCACCGGCCCAAGGAGCCCGCGTGGTTCCTGGCCACCGTCGGCGTCTCGCCCG
ACCACCAGGGCAAGGGTCTGGGCAGCGCCGTCGTGCTCCCCGGAGTGGAGGCCGCCGAGCGCGCCGGGGT
GCCCGCCTTCCTGGAGACCTCCGCGCCCCGCAACCTCCCCTTCTACGAGCGGCTCGGCTTCACCGTCACC
GCCGACGTCGAGGTGCCCGAAGGACCGCGCACCTGGTGCATGACCCGCAAGCCCGGTGCCTAGGCTAGTA
TGTAAGCCTAGTCTTAGATAATAAAATCGCTATCCATCGAAGATGGATGTGTGTTGGTTTTTTGTGTGTG
TAACGCTAGGCGCGCCTGGTGTACCGAGAACGATCCTCTCAGTGCGAGTCTCGACGATCCATATCGTTGC
TTGGCAGTCAGCCAGTCGGAATCCAGCTTGGGACCCAGGAAGTCCAATCGTCAGATATTGTACTCAAGCC
TGGTCACGGCAGCGTACCGATCTGTTTAAACCTAGATATTGATAGTCTGATCGGTCAACGTATAATCGAG
TCCTAGCTTTTGCAAACATCTATCAAGAGACAGGATCAGCAGGAGGCTTTCGCATGAGTATTCAACATTT
CCGTGTCGCCCTTATTCCCTTTTTTGCGGCATTTTGCCTTCCTGTTTTTGCTCACCCAGAAACGCTGGTG
AAAGTAAAAGATGCTGAAGATCAGTTGGGTGCGCGAGTGGGTTACATCGAACTGGATCTCAACAGCGGTA
AGATCCTTGAGAGTTTTCGCCCCGAAGAACGCTTTCCAATGATGAGCACTTTTAAAGTTCTGCTATGTGG
CGCGGTATTATCCCGTATTGACGCCGGGCAAGAGCAACTCGGTCGCCGCATACACTATTCTCAGAATGAC
TTGGTTGAGTATTCACCAGTCACAGAAAAGCATCTTACGGATGGCATGACAGTAAGAGAATTATGCAGTG
CTGCCATAACCATGAGTGATAACACTGCGGCCAACTTACTTCTGACAACGATTGGAGGACCGAAGGAGCT
AACCGCTTTTTTGCACAACATGGGGGATCATGTAACTCGCCTTGATCGTTGGGAACCGGAGCTGAATGAA
GCCATACCAAACGACGAGCGTGACACCACGATGCCTGTAGCAATGGCAACAACCTTGCGTAAACTATTAA
CTGGCGAACTACTTACTCTAGCTTCCCGGCAACAGTTGATAGACTGGATGGAGGCGGATAAAGTTGCAGG
ACCACTTCTGCGCTCGGCCCTTCCGGCTGGCTGGTTTATTGCTGATAAATCTGGAGCCGGTGAGCGTGGG
TCTCGCGGTATCATTGCAGCACTGGGGCCAGATGGTAAGCCCTCCCGTATCGTAGTTATCTACACGACGG
GGAGTCAGGCAACTATGGATGAACGAAATAGACAGATCGCTGAGATAGGTGCCTCACTGATTAAGCATTG
GTAACCGATTCTAGGTGCATTGGCGCAGAAAAAAATGCCTGATGCGACGCTGCGCGTCTTATACTCCCAC
ATATGCCAGATTCAGCAACGGATACGGCTTCCCCAACTTGCCCACTTCCATACGTGTCCTCCTTACCAGA
AATTTATCCTTAAGATCGTTTAAACTCGACTCTGGCTCTATCGAATCTCCGTCGTTTCGAGCTTACGCGA
ACAGCCGTGGCGCTCATTTGCTCGTCGGGCATCGAATCTCGTCAGCTATCGTCAGCTTACCTTTTTGGCA
GCGATCGCGGCTCCCGACATCTTGGACCATTAGCTCCACAGGTATCTTCTTCCCTCTAGTGGTCATAACA
GCAGCTTCAGCTACCTCTCAATTCAAAAAACCCCTCAAGACCCGTTTAGAGGCCCCAAGGGGTTATGCTA
TCAATCGTTGCGTTACACACACAAAAAACCAACACACATCCATCTTCGATGGATAGCGATTTTATTATCT
AACTGCTGATCGAGTGTAGCCAGATCTAGTAATCAATTACGGGGTCATTAGTTCATAGCCCATATATGGA
GTTCCGCGTTACATAACTTACGGTAAATGGCCCGCCTGGCTGACCGCCCAACGACCCCCGCCCATTGACG
TCAATAATGACGTATGTTCCCATAGTAACGCCAATAGGGACTTTCCATTGACGTCAATGGGTGGAGTATT
TACGGTAAACTGCCCACTTGGCAGTACATCAAGTGTATCATATGCCAAGTACGCCCCCTATTGACGTCAA
TGACGGTAAATGGCCCGCCTGGCATTATGCCCAGTACATGACCTTATGGGACTTTCCTACTTGGCAGTAC
ATCTACGTATTAGTCATCGCTATTACCATGCTGATGCGGTTTTGGCAGTACATCAATGGGCGTGGATAGC
GGTTTGACTCACGGGGATTTCCAAGTCTCCACCCCATTGACGTCAATGGGAGTTTGTTTTGGCACCAAAA
TCAACGGGACTTTCCAAAATGTCGTAACAACTCCGCCCCATTGACGCAAATGGGCGGTAGGCGTGTACGG
TGGGAGGTCTATATAAGCAGAGCTGGTTTAGTGAACCGTCAGATCAGATCTTTGTCGATCCTACCATCCA
CTCGACACACCCGCCAGCGGCCGC
